Addgene plasmid #118506: pMRE156
Purpose: broad-host range plasmid to constitutively express fluorescent protein genes in bacteria
Depositing lab: Mitja Remus-Emsermann. Depositing organization: University of Canterbury. Publication: Chromatic Bacteria - A Broad Host-Range Plasmid and Chromosomal Insertion Toolbox for Fluorescent Protein Expression in Bacteria. Schlechter RO, Jun H, Bernach M, Oso S, Boyd E, Munoz-Lintz DA, Dobson RCJ, Remus DM, Remus-Emsermann MNP. Front Microbiol. 2018 Dec 12;9:3052. doi: 10.3389/fmicb.2018.03052. eCollection 2018. PubMed 30631309.
Backbone
  Vector backbone: pFru97
  Vector type: Bacterial Expression
  Selectable markers: Chloramphenicol
Growth in bacteria
  Bacterial resistance: Kanamycin, 50 μg/mL
  Growth temperature: 37°C
  Growth strain: E. coli S17-1 lambda pir
  Copy number: High Copy
Gene/Insert
  Gene/Insert name: mCardinal
  Species: Synthetic
  Cloning method: Gibson Cloning
Resource information
  A portion of this plasmid was derived from a plasmid made by: mCardinal-pBAD
Terms and licenses: Academic/Nonprofit Terms; Industry Terms: Not Available to Industry
Depositor comments: Please visit https://www.biorxiv.org/content/early/2018/09/07/402172 for bioRxiv preprint.
How to cite: pMRE156 was a gift from Mitja Remus-Emsermann (Addgene plasmid # 118506 ; http://n2t.net/addgene:118506 ; RRID:Addgene_118506)
