[The description below was written by a language model from this plasmid's Addgene catalogue record and pLannotate feature annotations shown in this document.]
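Description:
pMRE156 is a broad-host-range bacterial expression plasmid built on the pFru97 backbone and designed to label bacteria constitutively with a fluorescent protein. It replicates through the pBBR1 oriV together with its cognate pBBR1 Rep protein, a small replicon from Bordetella bronchiseptica that functions in many Gram-negative species. The record lists it as high copy, maintained under kanamycin selection in E. coli S17-1 lambda pir, a strain commonly used as a conjugation donor. Chloramphenicol is recorded as an additional selectable marker. The 8.5 kb sequence annotation is consistent with this. It shows an nptII-type neo gene, a second annotated kanamycin phosphotransferase reading frame, and a complete cat gene with a fragment of its own promoter.

The payload is mCardinal, a synthetic far-red fluorescent protein derived from mNeptune, introduced by Gibson assembly from an mCardinal-pBAD source plasmid. Its coding sequence is followed by the lambda t0 terminator, then the cat cassette and an rrnB T1 terminator, so reporter and chloramphenicol marker sit together as one unit. Four tandem rrnB T1 terminators lie upstream in the circular map and presumably insulate the cassette from read-through transcription from the backbone. The promoter driving mCardinal is not annotated in the feature table or named in the catalogue fields, although the stated purpose is constitutive expression. Short fragments of Tn5 transposase, ble, TcR, lacZα, an M13 origin and a T7 promoter appear to be remnants of earlier cloning steps rather than functional parts.

The plasmid belongs to a toolbox of fluorescent protein vectors. It is suited to tagging diverse bacteria with a far-red signal for microscopy, flow cytometry or multi-colour tracking of mixed populations.
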