Features (pLannotate 1.2.2; 22 found; start..end, strand, type, name):
      1..735     +  CDS            mCardinal (sequence partly withheld): far-red fluorescent protein derived from mNeptune, with further red-shifted spectra
    752..846     +  terminator     lambda t0 terminator: transcription terminator from phage lambda
    861..889     +  promoter       cat promoter (fragment): promoter of the E. coli cat gene encoding chloramphenicol acetyltransferase
    890..1546    +  CDS            cat: CAT_ECOLX - Experimental evidence at protein level: Swiss-Prot protein existence level 1. This enzyme is an effector of chloramphenicol resistance in bacteria. From Escherichia coli. This protein is used as a marker in many commonly used cloning vectors, such as pACYC184.
   1614..1700    +  terminator     rrnB T1 terminator: Escherichia coli rrnB; transcription terminator T1 from the E. coli rrnB gene
   1750..1866    -  CDS            CmR (fragment): chloramphenicol acetyltransferase; cat; confers resistance to chloramphenicol
   1866..2018    -  CDS            ble (fragment): BLE_KLEPN - Experimental evidence at protein level: Swiss-Prot protein existence level 1. Binding protein with a strong affinity to the bleomycin family of antibiotics. Binds to CL990; an antimitotic-antibiotic compound. From Klebsiella pneumoniae.
   2042..2833    -  CDS            neo: KKA2_KLEPN - Also known as kan, nptII. Experimental evidence at protein level: Swiss-Prot protein existence level 1. Resistance to kanamycin, neomycin, paromomycin, ribostamycin, butirosin and gentamicin B. From Klebsiella pneumoniae.
   2865..3149    -  CDS            tnpA (fragment): TN5P_ECOLX - Also known as tnp. Experimental evidence at protein level: Swiss-Prot protein existence level 1. Mediates transposition of transposon Tn5 by a 'cut and paste' mechanism. First, the monomeric transposase binds the 19 bp inverted DNA repeats flanking the transposon. Then, dimerization of the DNA- bound transposase creates a synaptic DNA complex. After nicking of the first DNA strand, excision of the transposon proceeds through a series of intermediates. The transposase then mediates the insertion of the transposon at a new site by strand transfer. The activity of the wild- type tran
   4313..5084    +  rep_origin     pBBR1 oriV: replication origin of the broad-host-range plasmid pBBR1 from Bordetella bronchiseptica; requires the pBBR1 Rep protein for replication
   5085..5747    +  CDS            pBBR1 Rep: replication protein for the broad-host-range plasmid pBBR1 from Bordetella bronchiseptica
   5808..5877    +  CDS            TcR (fragment): tetracycline efflux protein; tet; confers resistance to tetracycline
   6207..6238    -  CDS            CmR (fragment): chloramphenicol acetyltransferase confers resistance to chloramphenicol
   6238..6315    +  rep_origin     M13 ori (fragment): M13 bacteriophage origin of replication; arrow indicates direction of (+) strand synthesis
   6319..6474    -  CDS            lacZα (fragment): LacZα fragment of β-galactosidase; lacZ fragment
   6482..6500    +  promoter       T7 promoter: promoter for bacteriophage T7 RNA polymerase
   6543..6629    +  terminator     rrnB T1 terminator: Escherichia coli rrnB; transcription terminator T1 from the E. coli rrnB gene
   6726..6812    +  terminator     rrnB T1 terminator: Escherichia coli rrnB; transcription terminator T1 from the E. coli rrnB gene
   6909..6995    +  terminator     rrnB T1 terminator: Escherichia coli rrnB; transcription terminator T1 from the E. coli rrnB gene
   7092..7178    +  terminator     rrnB T1 terminator: Escherichia coli rrnB; transcription terminator T1 from the E. coli rrnB gene
   7333..8127    +  CDS            KanR: aminoglycoside phosphotransferase; aphA-3; confers resistance to kanamycin
   8135..8452    +  CDS            tnpA (fragment): TN5P_ECOLX - Also known as tnp. Experimental evidence at protein level: Swiss-Prot protein existence level 1. Mediates transposition of transposon Tn5 by a 'cut and paste' mechanism. First, the monomeric transposase binds the 19 bp inverted DNA repeats flanking the transposon. Then, dimerization of the DNA- bound transposase creates a synaptic DNA complex. After nicking of the first DNA strand, excision of the transposon proceeds through a series of intermediates. The transposase then mediates the insertion of the transposon at a new site by strand transfer. The activity of the wild- type tran
>Addgene plasmid #118506 | pMRE156 | addgene full sequence | sequence record 226529 | Addgene NGS Result
[732 nt withheld, positions 1-732]
TAATAATTAGCTGAGCTTGGACTCCTGTTGATAGATCCAGTAATGACCTCAGAACTCCATCTGGATTTGT
TCAGAACGCTCGGTTGCCGCCGGGCGTTTTTTATTGGTGAGAATCCAAGCTAGCTTGGCGAGATTTTCAG
GAGCTAAGGAAGCTAAAATGGAGAAAAAAATCACTGGATATACCACCGTTGATATATCCCAATGGCATCG
TAAAGAACATTTTGAGGCATTTCAGTCAGTTGCTCAATGTACCTATAACCAGACCGTTCAGCTGGATATT
ACGGCCTTTTTAAAGACCGTAAAGAAAAATAAGCACAAGTTTTATCCGGCCTTTATTCACATTCTTGCCC
GCCTGATGAATGCTCATCCGGAATTTCGTATGGCAATGAAAGACGGTGAGCTGGTGATATGGGATAGTGT
TCACCCTTGTTACACCGTTTTCCATGAGCAAACTGAAACGTTTTCATCGCTCTGGAGTGAATACCACGAC
GATTTCCGGCAGTTTCTACACATATATTCGCAAGATGTGGCGTGTTACGGTGAAAACCTGGCCTATTTCC
CTAAAGGGTTTATTGAGAATATGTTTTTCGTCTCAGCCAATCCCTGGGTGAGTTTCACCAGTTTTGATTT
AAACGTGGCCAATATGGACAACTTCTTCGCCCCCGTTTTCACCATGGGCAAATATTATACGCAAGGCGAC
AAGGTGCTGATGCCGCTGGCGATTCAGGTTCATCATGCCGTTTGTGATGGCTTCCATGTCGGCAGAATGC
TTAATGAATTACAACAGTACTGCGATGAGTGGCAGGGCGGGGCGTAATTTTTTTAAGGCAGTTATTGGTG
CCCTTAAACGCCTGGGGTAATGACTCTCTAGCTTGAGGCATCAAATAAAACGAAAGGCTCAGTCGAAAGA
CTGGGCCTTTCGTTTTATCTGTTGTTTGTCGGTGAACGCTCTCCTGAGTAGGACAAATCCGCCGCTAGGA
GCTTGCGGCCGCCAGTGTGATGGATATCTGCATAAAAACTGTTGTAATTCATTAAGCATTCTGCCGACAT
GGAAGCCATCACAAACGGCATGATGAACCTGAATCGCCAGCGGCATCAGCACCTTGTCGCCTTGCGTATA
ATATTTGCCCATGGGGGTGGGCGAAGAACTCCAGCATGAGATCCCCGCGCTGGAGGATCATCCAGCCGGC
GTCCCGGAAAACGATTCCGAAGCCCAACCTTTCATAGAAGGCGGCGGTGGAATCGAAATCTCGTGATGGC
AGGTTGGGCGTCGCTTGGTCGGTCATTTCGAACCCCAGAGTCCCGCTCAGAAGAACTCGTCAAGAAGGCG
ATAGAAGGCGATGCGCTGCGAATCGGGAGCGGCGATACCGTAAAGCACGAGGAAGCGGTCAGCCCATTCG
CCGCCAAGCTCTTCAGCAATATCACGGGTAGCCAACGCTATGTCCTGATAGCGGTCCGCCACACCCAGCC
GGCCACAGTCGATGAATCCAGAAAAGCGGCCATTTTCCACCATGATATTCGGCAAGCAGGCATCGCCATG
GGTCACGACGAGATCCTCGCCGTCGGGCATGCGCGCCTTGAGCCTGGCGAACAGTTCGGCTGGCGCGAGC
CCCTGATGCTCTTCGTCCAGATCATCCTGATCGACAAGACCGGCTTCCATCCGAGTACGTGCTCGCTCGA
TGCGATGTTTCGCTTGGTGGTCGAATGGGCAGGTAGCCGGATCAAGCGTATGCAGCCGCCGCATTGCATC
AGCCATGATGGATACTTTCTCGGCAGGAGCAAGGTGAGATGACAGGAGATCCTGCCCCGGCACTTCGCCC
AATAGCAGCCAGTCCCTTCCCGCTTCAGTGACAACGTCGAGCACAGCTGCGCAAGGAACGCCCGTCGTGG
CCAGCCACGATAGCCGCGCTGCCTCGTCCTGCAGTTCATTCAGGGCACCGGACAGGTCGGTCTTGACAAA
AAGAACCGGGCGCCCCTGCGCTGACAGCCGGAACACGGCGGCATCAGAGCAGCCGATTGTCTGTTGTGCC
CAGTCATAGCCGAATAGCCTCTCCACCCAAGCGGCCGGAGAACCTGCGTGCAATCCATCTTGTTCAATCA
TGCGAAACGATCCTCATCCTGTCTCTTGATCAGATCTTGATCCCCTGCGCCATCAGATCCTTGGCGGCAA
GAAAGCCATCCAGTTTACTTTGCAGGGCTTCCCAACCTTACCAGAGGGCGCCCCAGCTGGCAATTCCGGT
TCGCTTGCTGTCCATAAAACCGCCCAGTCTAGCTATCGCCATGTAAGCCCACTGCAAGCTACCTGCTTTC
TCTTTGCGCTTGCGTTTTCCCTTGTCCAGATAGCCCAGTAGCTGACATTCATCCCAGGTGGCACTTTTCG
GGGAAATGTGCGCGCCCGCGTTCCTGCTGGCGCTGGGCCTGTTTCTGGCGCTGGACTTCCCGCTGTTCCG
TCAGCAGCTTTTCGCCCACGGCCTTGATGATCGCGGCGGCCTTGGCCTGCATATCCCGATTCAACGGCCC
CAGGGCGTCCAGAACGGGCTTCAGGCGCTCCCGAAGGTCTCGGGCCGTCTCTTGGGCTTGATCGGCCTTC
TTGCGCATCTCACGCGCTCCTGCGGCGGCCTGTAGGGCAGGCTCATACCCCTGCCGAACCGCTTTTGTCA
GCCGGTCGGCCACGGCTTCCGGCGTCTCAACGCGCTTTGAGATTCCCAGCTTTTCGGCCAATCCCTGCGG
TGCATAGGCGCGTGGCTCGACCGCTTGCGGGCTGATGGTGACGTGGCCCACTGGTGGCCGCTCCAGGGCC
TCGTAGAACGCCTGAATGCGCGTGTGACGTGCCTTGCTGCCCTCGATGCCCCGTTGCAGCCCTAGATCGG
CCACAGCGGCCGCAAACGTGGTCTGGTCGCGGGTCATCTGCGCTTTGTTGCCGATGAACTCCTTGGCCGA
CAGCCTGCCGTCCTGCGTCAGCGGCACCACGAACGCGGTCATGTGCGGGCTGGTTTCGTCACGGTGGATG
CTGGCCGTCACGATGCGATCCGCCCCGTACTTGTCCGCCAGCCACTTGTGCGCCTTCTCGAAGAACGCCG
CCTGCTGTTCTTGGCTGGCCGACTTCCACCATTCCGGGCTGGCCGTCATGACGTACTCGACCGCCAACAC
AGCGTCCTTGCGCCGCTTCTCTGGCAGCAACTCGCGCAGTCGGCCCATCGCTTCATCGGTGCTGCTGGCC
GCCCAGTGCTCGTTCTCTGGCGTCCTGCTGGCGTCAGCGTTGGGCGTCTCGCGCTCGCGGTAGGCGTGCT
TGAGACTGGCCGCCACGTTGCCCATTTTCGCCAGCTTCTTGCATCGCATGATCGCGTATGCCGCCATGCC
TGCCCCTCCCTTTTGGTGTCCAACCGGCTCGACGGGGGCAGCGCAAGGCGGTGCCTCCGGCGGGCCACTC
AATGCTTGAGTATACTCACTAGACTTTGCTTCGCAAAGTCGTGACCGCCTACGGCGGCTGCGGCGCCCTA
CGGGCTTGCTCTCCGGGCTTCGCCCTGCGCGGTCGCTGCGCTCCCTTGCCAGCCCGTGGATATGTGGACG
ATGGCCGCGAGCGGCCACCGGCTGGCTCGCTTCGCTCGGCCCGTGGACAACCCTGCTGGACAAGCTGATG
GACAGGCTGCGCCTGCCCACGAGCTTGACCACAGGGATTGCCCACCGGCTACCCAGCCTTCGACCACATA
CCCACCGGCTCCAACTGCGCGGCCTGCGGCCTTGCCCCATCAATTTTTTTAATTTTCTCTGGGGAAAAGC
CTCCGGCCTGCGGCCTGCGCGCTTCGCTTGCCGGTTGGACACCAAGTGGAAGGCGGGTCAAGGCTCGCGC
AGCGACCGCGCAGCGGCTTGGCCTTGACGCGCCTGGAACGACCCAAGCCTATGCGAGTGGGGGCAGTCGA
AGGGCGAAGCCCGCCCGCCTGCCCCCCGAGCCTCACGGCGGCGAGTGCGGGGGTTCCAAGGGGGCAGCGC
CACCTTGGGCAAGGCCGAAGGCCGCGCAGTCGATCAACAAGCCCCGGAGGGGCCACTTTTTGCCGGAGGG
GGAGCCGCGCCGAAGGCGTGGGGGAACCCCGCAGGGGTGCCCTTCTTTGGGCACCAAAGAACTAGATATA
GGGCGAAATGCGAAAGACTTAAAAATCAACAACTTAAAAAAGGGGGGTACGCAACAGCTCATTGCGGCAC
CCCCCGCAATAGCTCATTGCGTAGGTTAAAGAAAATCTGTAATTGACTGCCACTTTTACGCAACGCATAA
TTGTTGTCGCGCTGCCGAAAAGTTGCAGCTGATTGCGCATGGTGCCGCAACCGTGCGGCACCCCTACCGC
ATGGAGATAAGCATGGCCACGCAGTCCAGAGAAATCGGCATTCAAGCCAAGAACAAGCCCGGTCACTGGG
TGCAAACGGAACGCAAAGCGCATGAGGCGTGGGCCGGGCTTATTGCGAGGAAACCCACGGCGGCAATGCT
GCTGCATCACCTCGTGGCGCAGATGGGCCACCAGAACGCCGTGGTGGTCAGCCAGAAGACACTTTCCAAG
CTCATCGGACGTTCTTTGCGGACGGTCCAATACGCAGTCAAGGACTTGGTGGCCGAGCGCTGGATCTCCG
TCGTGAAGCTCAACGGCCCCGGCACCGTGTCGGCCTACGTGGTCAATGACCGCGTGGCGTGGGGCCAGCC
CCGCGACCAGTTGCGCCTGTCGGTGTTCAGTGCCGCCGTGGTGGTTGATCACGACGACCAGGACGAATCG
CTGTTGGGGCATGGCGACCTGCGCCGCATCCCGACCCTGTATCCGGGCGAGCAGCAACTACCGACCGGCC
CCGGCGAGGAGCCGCCCAGCCAGCCCGGCATTCCGGGCATGGAACCAGACCTGCCAGCCTTGACCGAAAC
GGAGGAATGGGAACGGCGCGGGCAGCAGCGCCTGCCGATGCCCGATGAGCCGTGTTTTCTGGACGATGGC
GAGCCGTTGGAGCCGCCGACACGGGTCACGCTGCCGCGCCGGTAGCACTTGGGTTGCGCAGCAACCCGTA
AGTGCGCTGTTCCAGACTATCGGCTGTAGCCGCCTCGCCGCCCTATACCTTGTCTGCCTCCCCGCGTTGC
GTCGCGGTGCATGGAGCCGGGCCACCTCGACCTGAATGGAAGCCGGCGGCACCTCGCTAACGGATTCACC
GTTTTTATCAGGCTCTGGGAGGCAGAATAAATGATCATATCGTCAATTATTACCTCCACGGGGAGAGCCT
GAGCAAACTGGCCTCAGGCATTTGAGAAGCACACGGTCACACTGCTTCCGGTAGTCAATAAACCGGTAAA
CCAGCAATAGACATAAGCGGCTATTTAACGACCCTGCCCTGAACCGACGACCGGGTCGAATTTGCTTTCG
AATTTCTGCCATTCATCCGCTTATTATCACTTATTCAGGCGTAGCAACCAGGCGTTTAAGGGCACCAATA
ACTGCCTTAAAAAAATTACGCCCCGCCCTGCCACTCATCGCAGTACGGCCTATTGGTTAAAAAATGAGCT
GATTTAACAAAAATTTAACGCGAATTTTAACAAAATATTAACGCTTACAATTTCCATTCGCCATTCAGGC
TGCGCAACTGTTGGGAAGGGCGATCGGTGCGGGCCTCTTCGCTATTACGCCAGCTGGCGAAAGGGGGATG
TGCTGCAAGGCGATTAAGTTGGGTAACGCCAGGGTTTTCCCAGTCACGACGTTGTAAAACGACGGCCAGT
GAGCGCGCGTAATACGACTCACTATAGGGCGAATTGGAGCTGGGGCCGCAATTCCCAATTCCCCAGGCAT
CAAATAAAACGAAAGGCTCAGTCGAAAGACTGGGCCTTTCGTTTTATCTGTTGTTTGTCGGTGAACGCTC
TCCTGAGTAGGACAAATCCGCCGGGAGCGGATTTGAACGTTGCGAAGCAACGGCCCGGAGGGTGGCGGGC
AGGACGCCCGCCATAAACTGCCAGGAATTAATTCCCCAGGCATCAAATAAAACGAAAGGCTCAGTCGAAA
GACTGGGCCTTTCGTTTTATCTGTTGTTTGTCGGTGAACGCTCTCCTGAGTAGGACAAATCCGCCGGGAG
CGGATTTGAACGTTGCGAAGCAACGGCCCGGAGGGTGGCGGGCAGGACGCCCGCCATAAACTGCCAGGAA
TTAATTCCCCAGGCATCAAATAAAACGAAAGGCTCAGTCGAAAGACTGGGCCTTTCGTTTTATCTGTTGT
TTGTCGGTGAACGCTCTCCTGAGTAGGACAAATCCGCCGGGAGCGGATTTGAACGTTGCGAAGCAACGGC
CCGGAGGGTGGCGGGCAGGACGCCCGCCATAAACTGCCAGGAATTAATTCCCCAGGCATCAAATAAAACG
AAAGGCTCAGTCGAAAGACTGGGCCTTTCGTTTTATCTGTTGTTTGTCGGTGAACGCTCTCCTGAGTAGG
ACAAATCCGCCGGGAGCGGATTTGAACGTTGCGAAGCAACGGCCCGGAGGGTGGCGGGCAGGACGCCCGC
CATAAACTGCCAGGAATTGGGGATCGGATTCGAGTAAGAATTCCCTTGGGGTATCTTTAAATACTGTAGA
AAAGAGGAAGGAAATAATAAATGGCTAAAATGAGAATATCACCGGAATTGAAAAAACTGATCGAAAAATA
CCGCTGCGTAAAAGATACGGAAGGAATGTCTCCTGCTAAGGTATATAAGCTGGTGGGAGAAAATGAAAAC
CTATATTTAAAAATGACGGACAGCCGGTATAAAGGGACCACCTATGATGTGGAACGGGAAAAGGACATGA
TGCTATGGCTGGAAGGAAAGCTGCCTGTTCCAAAGGTCCTGCACTTTGAACGGCATGATGGCTGGAGCAA
TCTGCTCATGAGTGAGGCCGATGGCGTCCTTTGCTCGGAAGAGTATGAAGATGGACAAAGCCCTGAAAAG
ATTATCGAGCTGTATGCGGAGTGCATCAGGCTCTTTCACTCCATCGACATATCGGATTGTCCCTATACGA
ATAGCTTAGACAGCCGCTTAGCCGAATTGGATTACTTACTGAATAACGATCTGGCCGATGTGGATTGCGA
AAACTGGGAAGAAGACACTCCATTTAAAGATCCGCGCGAGCTGTATGATTTTTTAAAGACGGAAAAGCCC
GAAGAGGAACTTGTCTTTTCCCACGGCGACCTGGGAGACAGCAACATCTTTGTGAAAGATGGCAAAGTAA
GTGGCTTTATTGATCTTGGGAGAAGCGGCAGGGCGGACAAGTGGTATGACATTGCCTTCTGCGTCCGGTC
GATCAGGGAGGATGTCGGGGAAGAACAGTATGTCGAGCTATTTTTTGACTTACTGGGGATCAAGCCTGAT
TGGGAGAAAATAAAATATTATATTTTACTGGATGAATTGTTTTAGAGCTCGCACGCTGCCGCAAGCACTC
AGGGCGCAAGGGCTGCTAAAGGAAGCGGAACACGTAGAAAGCCAGTCCGCAGAAACGGTGCTGACCCCGG
ATGAATGTCAGCTACTGGGCTATCTGGACAAGGGAAAACGCAAGCGCAAAGAGAAAGCAGGTAGCTTGCA
GTGGGCTTACATGGCGATAGCTAGACTGGGCGGTTTTATGGACAGCAAGCGAACCGGAATTGCCAGCTGG
GGCGCCCTCTGGTAAGGTTGGGAAGCCCTGCAAAGTAAACTGGATGGCTTTCTTGCCGCCAAGGATCTGA
TGGCGCAGGGGATCAAGATCTGATCAAGAGACAGGATACTAGTGGAGGAAGAAAAA
